Addgene plasmid #122211: mycBioID-pBabePuro-myc-BirA*KRASG12V
Purpose: Stably expresses myc-BirA* fused to KRASG12V in mammalian cells
Depositing lab: Christopher Counter. Depositing organization: Duke University. Publication: Interrogating the protein interactomes of RAS isoforms identifies PIP5K1A as a KRAS-specific vulnerability. Adhikari H, Counter CM. Nat Commun. 2018 Sep 7;9(1):3646. doi: 10.1038/s41467-018-05692-6. PubMed 30194290.
Backbone
  Vector backbone: mycBioID-pBABE-puro
  Backbone size w/o insert (bp): 6213
  Total vector size (bp): 6777
  Vector type: Mammalian Expression, Retroviral
  Selectable markers: Puromycin
Growth in bacteria
  Bacterial resistance: Ampicillin, 100 μg/mL
  Growth temperature: 37°C
  Growth strain: NEB Stable
  Copy number: High Copy
Gene/Insert
  Gene/Insert name: KRASG12V (alt name: KRAS4B)
  Species: H. sapiens (human)
  Insert size (bp): 564
  Mutation: changed G12 to V
  GenBank ID: NM_004985
  Entrez Gene: KRAS (a.k.a. 'C-K-RAS, C-K-RAS, CFC2, K-RAS2A, K-RAS2B, K-RAS4A, K-RAS4B, K-Ras, K-Ras 2, KI-RAS, KRAS1, KRAS2, NS, NS3, OES, RALD, RASK2, c-Ki-ras, c-Ki-ras2)
  Tag / fusion protein: myc-BirA* (N terminal on insert)
  Cloning method: Gibson Cloning
  Sequencing primers: 5′ CTTTATCCAGCCCTCAC; 3′ ACCCTAACTGACACACATTCC
Terms and licenses: Academic/Nonprofit Terms; Industry Terms: Not Available to Industry
How to cite: mycBioID-pBabePuro-myc-BirA*KRASG12V was a gift from Christopher Counter (Addgene plasmid # 122211)
