[The description below was written by a language model from this plasmid's Addgene catalogue record and pLannotate feature annotations shown in this document.]
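Description:
mycBioID-pBabePuro-myc-BirA*KRASG12V is a Moloney murine leukemia virus-based retroviral expression plasmid built on the mycBioID-pBABE-puro backbone, intended for stable expression of a proximity-labelling bait in mammalian cells. In bacteria it is maintained through a high-copy ColE1/pUC-type origin and an ampicillin resistance gene (β-lactamase with its own promoter). The viral portion consists of a 5' LTR, a Ψ packaging signal, and a truncated gag segment lacking its start codon, which together allow the transcript to be packaged into retroviral particles when the viral proteins are supplied in trans, with a 3' LTR closing the transfer cassette. No separate internal promoter is annotated upstream of the fusion gene, which is consistent with the usual pBABE design in which the 5' LTR drives the insert.

The payload is a single open reading frame encoding a myc epitope tag and BirA(R118G), the promiscuous E. coli biotin ligase mutant known as BirA* or BioID, fused to the N terminus of human KRAS4B carrying the oncogenic G12V substitution. The automated annotation matched the KRAS segment to a turkey orthologue, reflecting high sequence conservation; the catalogue entry states the insert is human. The myc tag is not separately annotated in the feature table. Downstream, an SV40 enhancer/early promoter drives puromycin N-acetyltransferase, allowing selection of transduced cells. The sequenced record is slightly shorter than the listed total size.

In cells, the fusion biotinylates proteins near KRAS G12V, so they can be captured and identified. The associated study used this approach to compare the interactomes of RAS isoforms.
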