Features (pLannotate 1.2.2; 13 found; start..end, strand, type, name):
    586..860     +  misc_feature   MESV Ψ (fragment): packaging signal of murine embryonic stem cell virus
    927..1343    +  CDS            gag (truncated): truncated Moloney murine leukemia virus (MMLV) gag gene lacking the start codon
   1438..2397    +  CDS            BirA(R118G): promiscuous R118G mutant of the E. coli biotin protein ligase (Cronan, 2005) also known as BirA* or BioID
   2443..3003    +  CDS            KRAS: RASK_MELGA - Experimental evidence at protein level: Swiss-Prot protein existence level 1. Ras proteins bind GDP/GTP and possess intrinsic GTPase activity. Plays an important role in the regulation of cell proliferation. May play a role in promoting oncogenic events by inducing transcriptional silencing of tumor suppressor genes (TSGs). From Meleagris gallopavo (Wild turkey).
   3023..3352    +  promoter       SV40 promoter: SV40 enhancer and early promoter
   3362..3961    +  CDS            PuroR: puromycin N-acetyltransferase; pac from Streptomyces alboniger; confers resistance to puromycin
   4060..4181    +  LTR            3' LTR (ΔU3) (fragment): self-inactivating 3' long terminal repeat (LTR) from Moloney murine leukemia virus
   4182..4651    +  LTR            LTR: long terminal repeat from Moloney murine leukemia virus
   4717..4769    -  CDS            lacI (fragment): lac repressor; lacI; The lac repressor binds to the lac operator to inhibit transcription in E. coli. This inhibition can be relieved by adding lactose or isopropyl-β-D-thiogalactopyranoside (IPTG).
   4952..5540    -  rep_origin     ori: high-copy-number ColE1/pMB1/pBR322/pUC origin of replication
   5700..6560    -  CDS            AmpR: β-lactamase; bla; confers resistance to ampicillin, carbenicillin, and related antibiotics
   6561..6665    -  promoter       AmpR promoter: bla
   6696..462     +  LTR            LTR (across the origin): long terminal repeat from Moloney murine leukemia virus
>Addgene plasmid #122211 | mycBioID-pBabePuro-myc-BirA*KRASG12V | addgene full sequence | sequence record 238205 | Addgene NGS Result
GGGCCAAACAGGATATCTGTGGTAAGCAGTTCCTGCCCCGGCTCAGGGCCAAGAACAGATGGAACAGCTG
AATATGGGCCAAACAGGATATCTGTGGTAAGCAGTTCCTGCCCCGGCTCAGGGCCAAGAACAGATGGTCC
CCAGATGCGGTCCAGCCCTCAGCAGTTTCTAGAGAACCATCAGATGTTTCCAGGGTGCCCCAAGGACCTG
AAATGACCCTGTGCCTTATTTGAACTAACCAATCAGTTCGCTTCTCGCTTCTGTTCGCGCGCTTCTGCTC
CCCGAGCTCAATAAAAGAGCCCACAACCCCTCACTCGGGGCGCCAGTCCTCCGATTGACTGAGTCGCCCG
GGTACCCGTGTATCCAATAAACCCTCTTGCAGTTGCATCCGACTTGTGGTCTCGCTGTTCCTTGGGAGGG
TCTCCTCTGAGTGATTGACTACCCGTCAGCGGGGGTCTTTCATTTGGGGGCTCGTCCGGGATCGGGAGAC
CCCTGCCCAGGGACCACCGACCCACCACCGGGAGGCAAGCTGGCCAGCAACTTATCTGTGTCTGTCCGAT
TGTCTAGTGTCTATGACTGATTTTATGCGCCTGCGTCGGTACTAGTTAGCTAACTAGCTCTGTATCTGGC
GGACCCGTGGTGGAACTGACGAGTTCTGAACACCCGGCCGCAACCCTGGGAGACGTCCCAGGGACTTTGG
GGGCCGTTTTTGTGGCCCGACCTGAGGAAGGGAGTCGATGTGGAATCCGACCCCGTCAGGATATGTGGTT
CTGGTAGGAGACGAGAACCTAAAACAGTTCCCGCCTCCGTCTGAATTTTTGCTTTCGGTTTGGAACCGAA
GCCGCGCGTCTTGTCTGCTGCAGCGCTGCAGCATCGTTCTGTGTTGTCTCTGTCTGACTGTGTTTCTGTA
TTTGTCTGAAAATTAGGGCCAGACTGTTACCACTCCCTTAAGTTTGACCTTAGGTCACTGGAAAGATGTC
GAGCGGATCGCTCACAACCAGTCGGTAGATGTCAAGAAGAGACGTTGGGTTACCTTCTGCTCTGCAGAAT
GGCCAACCTTTAACGTCGGATGGCCGCGAGACGGCACCTTTAACCGAGACCTCATCACCCAGGTTAAGAT
CAAGGTCTTTTCACCTGGCCCGCATGGACACCCAGACCAGGTCCCCTACATCGTGACCTGGGAAGCCTTG
GCTTTTGACCCCCCTCCCTGGGTCAAGCCCTTTGTACACCCTAAGCCTCCGCCTCCTCTTCCTCCATCCG
CCCCGTCTCTCCCCCTTGAACCTCCTCGTTCGACCCCGCCTCGATCCTCCCTTTATCCAGCCCTCACTCC
TTCTCTAGGCGCCGGCCGGATCCCAGTGTGGTGGTACGTAGGAATTCGGAGACCCAAGCTGGCTAGCCAC
CATGGAACAAAAACTCATCTCAGAAGAGGATCTCGACAAGGACAACACCGTGCCCCTGAAGCTGATCGCC
CTGCTGGCCAACGGCGAGTTCCACTCTGGCGAGCAGCTGGGAGAGACCCTGGGAATGAGCAGAGCCGCCA
TCAACAAGCACATCCAGACACTGAGAGACTGGGGAGTGGACGTGTTCACCGTGCCTGGCAAGGGCTACAG
CCTGCCTGAGCCTATCCAGCTGCTGAACGCCAAGCAGATCCTGGGACAGCTGGATGGCGGAAGCGTGGCC
GTGCTGCCTGTGATCGACTCCACCAATCAGTACCTGCTGGACAGAATCGGAGAGCTGAAGTCCGGCGACG
CCTGCATCGCCGAGTACCAGCAGGCTGGCAGAGGAGGCAGAGGACGGAAGTGGTTCAGCCCATTCGGAGC
CAACCTGTACCTGTCCATGTTCTGGAGACTGGAGCAGGGACCTGCTGCTGCCATCGGACTGAGTCTGGTG
ATCGGAATCGTGATGGCCGAGGTGCTGAGAAAGCTGGGAGCCGACAAGGTGAGAGTGAAGTGGCCTAATG
ACCTGTACCTCCAGGACCGCAAGCTGGCTGGCATCCTGGTGGAGCTGACAGGCAAGACAGGCGATGCCGC
TCAGATCGTGATCGGAGCCGGAATCAACATGGCCATGAGAAGAGTGGAGGAGAGCGTGGTGAACCAGGGC
TGGATCACCCTGCAGGAGGCTGGCATCAACCTGGACCGGAACACCCTGGCCGCCATGCTGATCAGAGAGC
TGAGAGCCGCTCTGGAGCTGTTCGAGCAGGAGGGACTGGCTCCTTACCTGAGCAGATGGGAGAAGCTGGA
CAACTTCATCAACAGACCTGTGAAGCTGATCATCGGCGACAAGGAAATCTTCGGCATCTCCAGAGGAATC
GACAAGCAGGGAGCTCTGCTGCTGGAGCAGGACGGAATCATCAAGCCCTGGATGGGCGGAGAAATCTCCC
TGAGAAGCGCAGAGAAGCTCGAGCTCGAGCGGCCGCCACTGTGCTGGATATCTGCAGAATTCACTGAATA
TAAACTAGTGGTGGTGGGCGCCGTGGGCGTGGGCAAGAGCGCCCTGACCATCCAGCTGATCCAGAACCAC
TTCGTGGACGAGTACGACCCCACCATCGAGGACAGCTACAGAAAGCAGGTGGTGATCGACGGCGAGACCT
GCCTGCTGGACATCCTGGACACCGCCGGCCAGGAGGAGTACAGCGCCATGAGAGACCAGTACATGAGAAC
CGGCGAGGGCTTCCTGTGCGTGTTCGCCATCAACAACACCAAGAGCTTCGAGGACATCCACCACTACAGA
GAGCAGATCAAGAGAGTGAAGGACAGCGAGGACGTGCCTATGGTGCTGGTGGGCAACAAGTGCGACCTGC
CCAGCAGAACCGTGGACACCAAGCAGGCCCAGGACCTGGCCAGAAGCTACGGCATCCCCTTCATCGAGAC
CAGCGCCAAGACCAGACAGGGCGTGGACGACGCCTTCTACACCCTGGTGAGAGAGATCAGAAAGCACAAG
GAGAAGATGAGCAAGGACGGCAAGAAGAAGAAGAAGAAGAGCAAGACCAAGTGCGTGATCATGTAAGTCG
ACCCTGTGGAATGTGTGTCAGTTAGGGTGTGGAAAGTCCCCAGGCTCCCCAGCAGGCAGAAGTATGCAAA
GCATGCATCTCAATTAGTCAGCAACCAGGTGTGGAAAGTCCCCAGGCTCCCCAGCAGGCAGAAGTATGCA
AAGCATGCATCTCAATTAGTCAGCAACCATAGTCCCGCCCCTAACTCCGCCCATCCCGCCCCTAACTCCG
CCCAGTTCCGCCCATTCTCCGCCCCATGGCTGACTAATTTTTTTTATTTATGCAGAGGCCGAGGCCGCCT
CGGCCTCTGAGCTATTCCAGAAGTAGTGAGGAGGCTTTTTTGGAGGCCTAGGCTTTTGCAAAAAGCTTAC
CATGACCGAGTACAAGCCCACGGTGCGCCTCGCCACCCGCGACGACGTCCCCAGGGCCGTACGCACCCTC
GCCGCCGCGTTCGCCGACTACCCCGCCACGCGCCACACCGTCGATCCGGACCGCCACATCGAGCGGGTCA
CCGAGCTGCAAGAACTCTTCCTCACGCGCGTCGGGCTCGACATCGGCAAGGTGTGGGTCGCGGACGACGG
CGCCGCGGTGGCGGTCTGGACCACGCCGGAGAGCGTCGAAGCGGGGGCGGTGTTCGCCGAGATCGGCCCG
CGCATGGCCGAGTTGAGCGGTTCCCGGCTGGCCGCGCAGCAACAGATGGAAGGCCTCCTGGCGCCGCACC
GGCCCAAGGAGCCCGCGTGGTTCCTGGCCACCGTCGGCGTCTCGCCCGACCACCAGGGCAAGGGTCTGGG
CAGCGCCGTCGTGCTCCCCGGAGTGGAGGCGGCCGAGCGCGCCGGGGTGCCCGCCTTCCTGGAGACCTCC
GCGCCCCGCAACCTCCCCTTCTACGAGCGGCTCGGCTTCACCGTCACCGCCGACGTCGAGGTGCCCGAAG
GACCGCGCACCTGGTGCATGACCCGCAAGCCCGGTGCCTGACGCCCGCCCCACGACCCGCAGCGCCCGAC
CGAAAGGAGCGCACGACCCCATGCATCGATAAAATAAAAGATTTTATTTAGTCTCCAGAAAAAGGGGGGA
ATGAAAGACCCCACCTGTAGGTTTGGCAAGCTAGCTTAAGTAACGCCATTTTGCAAGGCATGGAAAAATA
CATAACTGAGAATAGAGAAGTTCAGATCAAGGTCAGGAACAGATGGAACAGCTGAATATGGGCCAAACAG
GATATCTGTGGTAAGCAGTTCCTGCCCCGGCTCAGGGCCAAGAACAGATGGAACAGCTGAATATGGGCCA
AACAGGATATCTGTGGTAAGCAGTTCCTGCCCCGGCTCAGGGCCAAGAACAGATGGTCCCCAGATGCGGT
CCAGCCCTCAGCAGTTTCTAGAGAACCATCAGATGTTTCCAGGGTGCCCCAAGGACCTGAAATGACCCTG
TGCCTTATTTGAACTAACCAATCAGTTCGCTTCTCGCTTCTGTTCGCGCGCTTCTGCTCCCCGAGCTCAA
TAAAAGAGCCCACAACCCCTCACTCGGGGCGCCAGTCCTCCGATTGACTGAGTCGCCCGGGTACCCGTGT
ATCCAATAAACCCTCTTGCAGTTGCATCCGACTTGTGGTCTCGCTGTTCCTTGGGAGGGTCTCCTCTGAG
TGATTGACTACCCGTCAGCGGGGGTCTTTCACATGCAGCATGTATCAAAATTAATTTGGTTTTTTTTCTT
AAGTATTTACATTAAATGGCCATAGTTGCATTAATGAATCGGCCAACGCGCGGGGAGAGGCGGTTTGCGT
ATTGGGCGCTCTTCCGCTTCCTCGCTCACTGACTCGCTGCGCTCGGTCGTTCGGCTGCGGCGAGCGGTAT
CAGCTCACTCAAAGGCGGTAATACGGTTATCCACAGAATCAGGGGATAACGCAGGAAAGAACATGTGAGC
AAAAGGCCAGCAAAAGGCCAGGAACCGTAAAAAGGCCGCGTTGCTGGCGTTTTTCCATAGGCTCCGCCCC
CCTGACGAGCATCACAAAAATCGACGCTCAAGTCAGAGGTGGCGAAACCCGACAGGACTATAAAGATACC
AGGCGTTTCCCCCTGGAAGCTCCCTCGTGCGCTCTCCTGTTCCGACCCTGCCGCTTACCGGATACCTGTC
CGCCTTTCTCCCTTCGGGAAGCGTGGCGCTTTCTCATAGCTCACGCTGTAGGTATCTCAGTTCGGTGTAG
GTCGTTCGCTCCAAGCTGGGCTGTGTGCACGAACCCCCCGTTCAGCCCGACCGCTGCGCCTTATCCGGTA
ACTATCGTCTTGAGTCCAACCCGGTAAGACACGACTTATCGCCACTGGCAGCAGCCACTGGTAACAGGAT
TAGCAGAGCGAGGTATGTAGGCGGTGCTACAGAGTTCTTGAAGTGGTGGCCTAACTACGGCTACACTAGA
AGAACAGTATTTGGTATCTGCGCTCTGCTGAAGCCAGTTACCTTCGGAAAAAGAGTTGGTAGCTCTTGAT
CCGGCAAACAAACCACCGCTGGTAGCGGTGGTTTTTTTGTTTGCAAGCAGCAGATTACGCGCAGAAAAAA
AGGATCTCAAGAAGATCCTTTGATCTTTTCTACGGGGTCTGACGCTCAGTGGAACGAAAACTCACGTTAA
GGGATTTTGGTCATGAGATTATCAAAAAGGATCTTCACCTAGATCCTTTTGCGGCCGCAAATCAATCTAA
AGTATATATGAGTAAACTTGGTCTGACAGTTACCAATGCTTAATCAGTGAGGCACCTATCTCAGCGATCT
GTCTATTTCGTTCATCCATAGTTGCCTGACTCCCCGTCGTGTAGATAACTACGATACGGGAGGGCTTACC
ATCTGGCCCCAGTGCTGCAATGATACCGCGAGACCCACGCTCACCGGCTCCAGATTTATCAGCAATAAAC
CAGCCAGCCGGAAGGGCCGAGCGCAGAAGTGGTCCTGCAACTTTATCCGCCTCCATCCAGTCTATTAATT
GTTGCCGGGAAGCTAGAGTAAGTAGTTCGCCAGTTAATAGTTTGCGCAACGTTGTTGCCATTGCTACAGG
CATCGTGGTGTCACGCTCGTCGTTTGGTATGGCTTCATTCAGCTCCGGTTCCCAACGATCAAGGCGAGTT
ACATGATCCCCCATGTTGTGCAAAAAAGCGGTTAGCTCCTTCGGTCCTCCGATCGTTGTCAGAAGTAAGT
TGGCCGCAGTGTTATCACTCATGGTTATGGCAGCACTGCATAATTCTCTTACTGTCATGCCATCCGTAAG
ATGCTTTTCTGTGACTGGTGAGTACTCAACCAAGTCATTCTGAGAATAGTGTATGCGGCGACCGAGTTGC
TCTTGCCCGGCGTCAATACGGGATAATACCGCGCCACATAGCAGAACTTTAAAAGTGCTCATCATTGGAA
AACGTTCTTCGGGGCGAAAACTCTCAAGGATCTTACCGCTGTTGAGATCCAGTTCGATGTAACCCACTCG
TGCACCCAACTGATCTTCAGCATCTTTTACTTTCACCAGCGTTTCTGGGTGAGCAAAAACAGGAAGGCAA
AATGCCGCAAAAAAGGGAATAAGGGCGACACGGAAATGTTGAATACTCATACTCTTCCTTTTTCAATATT
ATTGAAGCATTTATCAGGGTTATTGTCTCATGAGCGGATACATATTTGAATGTATTTAGAAAAATAAACA
AATAGGGGTTCCGCGCACATTTCCCCGAAAAGTGCCACCTGCAGCCTGAATAT
